>Addgene plasmid #87030 | pFA6a-mEOS3.2-KanMX6 | addgene full sequence | sequence record 172882 | Addgene NGS Result
GAACGCGGCCGCCAGCTGAAGCTTCGTACGCTGCAGGTCGACGGATCCCCGGGTTAATTAACAGTGCGAT
TAAGCCAGACATGAAGATCAAACTCCGTATGGAAGGCAACGTAAACGGGCACCACTTTGTGATCGACGGA
GATGGTACAGGCAAGCCTTTTGAGGGAAAACAGAGTATGGATCTTGAAGTCAAAGAGGGCGGACCTCTGC
CTTTTGCCTTTGATATCCTGACCACTGCATTCCATTACGGCAACAGGGTATTCGCCAAATATCCAGACAA
CATACAAGACTATTTTAAGCAGTCGTTTCCTAAGGGGTATTCGTGGGAACGAAGCTTGACTTTCGAAGAC
GGGGGCATTTGCAACGCCAGAAACGACATAACAATGGAAGGGGACACTTTCTATAATAAAGTTCGATTTT
ATGGTACCAACTTTCCCGCCAATGGTCCAGTTATGCAGAAGAAGACGCTGAAATGGGAGCCCTCCACTGA
GAAAATGTATGTGCGTGATGGAGTGCTGACGGGTGATATTGAGATGGCTTTGTTGCTTGAAGGAAATGCC
CATTACCGATGTGACTTCAGAACTACTTACAAAGCTAAGGAGAAGGGTGTCAAGTTACCAGGCGCCCACT
TTGTGGACCACTGCATTGAGATTTTAAGCCATGACAAAGATTACAACAAGGTTAAGCTGTATGAGCATGC
TGTTGCTCATTCTGGATTGCCTGACAATGCCAGACGATAAGGCGCGCCACTTCTAAATAAGCGAATTTCT
TATGATTTATGATTTTTATTATTAAATAAGTTATAAAAAAAATAAGTGTATACAAATTTTAAAGTGACTC
TTAGGTTTTAAAACGAAAATTCTTATTCTTGAGTAACTCTTTCCTGTAGGTCAGGTTGCTTTCTCAGGTA
TAGTATTAGGTCGCTCTTATTGACCACACCTCTACCGGCAGATCCGCTAGGGATAACAGGGTAATATAGA
TCTGTTTAGCTTGCCTCGTCCCCGCCGGGTCACCCGGCCAGCGACATGGAGGCCCAGAATACCCTCCTTG
ACAGTCTTGACGTGCGCAGCTCAGGGGCATGATGTGACTGTCGCCCGTACATTTAGCCCATACATCCCCA
TGTATAATCATTTGCATCCATACATTTTGATGGCCGCACGGCGCGAAGCAAAAATTACGGCTCCTCGCTG
CAGACCTGCTAGCAGGGAAACGCTCCCCTCACAGACGCGTTGAATTGTCCCCACGCCGCGCCCCTGTAGA
GAAATATAAAAGGTTAGGATTTGCCACTGAGGTTCTTCTTTCATATACTTCCTTTTAAAATCTTGCTAGG
ATACAGTTCTCACATCACATCCGAACATAAACAACCATGGGTAAGGAAAAGACTCACGTTTCGAGGCCGC
GATTAAATTCCAACATGGATGCTGATTTATATGGGTATAAATGGGCTCGCGATAATGTCGGGCAATCAGG
TGCGACAATCTATCGATTGTATGGGAAGCCCGATGCGCCAGAGTTGTTTCTGAAACATGGCAAAGGTAGC
GTTGCCAATGATGTTACAGATGAGATGGTCAGACTAAACTGGCTGACGGAATTTATGCCTCTTCCGACCA
TCAAGCATTTTATCCGTACTCCTGATGATGCATGGTTACTCACCACTGCGATCCCCGGCAAAACAGCATT
CCAGGTATTAGAAGAATATCCTGATTCAGGTGAAAATATTGTTGATGCGCTGGCAGTGTTCCTGCGCCGG
TTGCATTCGATTCCTGTTTGTAATTGTCCTTTTAACAGCGATCGCGTATTTCGTCTCGCTCAGGCGCAAT
CACGAATGAATAACGGTTTGGTTGATGCGAGTGATTTTGATGACGAGCGTAATGGCTGGCCTGTTGAACA
AGTCTGGAAAGAAATGCATAAGCTTTTGCCATTCTCACCGGATTCAGTCGTCACTCATGGTGATTTCTCA
CTTGATAACCTTATTTTTGACGAGGGGAAATTAATAGGTTGTATTGATGTTGGACGAGTCGGAATCGCAG
ACCGATACCAGGATCTTGCCATCCTATGGAACTGCCTCGGTGAGTTTTCTCCTTCATTACAGAAACGGCT
TTTTCAAAAATATGGTATTGATAATCCTGATATGAATAAATTGCAGTTTCATTTGATGCTCGATGAGTTT
TTCTAATCAGTACTGACAATAAAAAGATTCTTGTTTTCAAGAACTTGTCATTTGTATAGTTTTTTTATAT
TGTAGTTGTTCTATTTTAATCAAATGTTAGCGTGATTTATATTTTTTTTCGCCTCGACATCATCTGCCCA
GATGCGAAGTTAAGTGCGCAGAAAGTAATATCATGCGTCAATCGTATGTGAATGCTGGTCGCTATACTGC
TGTCGATTCGATACTAACGCCGCCATCCAGTTTAAACGAGCTCGAATTCATCGATGATATCAGATCCACT
AGTGGCCTATGCGGCCGCGGATCTGCCGGTCTCCCTATAGTGAGTCGTATTAATTTCGATAAGCCAGGTT
AACCTGCATTAATGAATCGGCCAACGCGCGGGGAGAGGCGGTTTGCGTATTGGGCGCTCTTCCGCTTCCT
CGCTCACTGACTCGCTGCGCTCGGTCGTTCGGCTGCGGCGAGCGGTATCAGCTCACTCAAAGGCGGTAAT
ACGGTTATCCACAGAATCAGGGGATAACGCAGGAAAGAACATGTGAGCAAAAGGCCAGCAAAAGGCCAGG
AACCGTAAAAAGGCCGCGTTGCTGGCGTTTTTCCATAGGCTCCGCCCCCCTGACGAGCATCACAAAAATC
GACGCTCAAGTCAGAGGTGGCGAAACCCGACAGGACTATAAAGATACCAGGCGTTTCCCCCTGGAAGCTC
CCTCGTGCGCTCTCCTGTTCCGACCCTGCCGCTTACCGGATACCTGTCCGCCTTTCTCCCTTCGGGAAGC
GTGGCGCTTTCTCATAGCTCACGCTGTAGGTATCTCAGTTCGGTGTAGGTCGTTCGCTCCAAGCTGGGCT
GTGTGCACGAACCCCCCGTTCAGCCCGACCGCTGCGCCTTATCCGGTAACTATCGTCTTGAGTCCAACCC
GGTAAGACACGACTTATCGCCACTGGCAGCAGCCACTGGTAACAGGATTAGCAGAGCGAGGTATGTAGGC
GGTGCTACAGAGTTCTTGAAGTGGTGGCCTAACTACGGCTACACTAGAAGAACAGTATTTGGTATCTGCG
CTCTGCTGAAGCCAGTTACCTTCGGAAAAAGAGTTGGTAGCTCTTGATCCGGCAAACAAACCACCGCTGG
TAGCGGTGGTTTTTTTGTTTGCAAGCAGCAGATTACGCGCAGAAAAAAAGGATCTCAAGAAGATCCTTTG
ATCTTTTCTACGGGGTCTTACGCTCAGTGGAACGAAAACTCACGTTAAGGGATTTTGGTCATGAGATTAT
CAAAAAGGATCTTCACCTAGATCCTTTTAAATTAAAAATGAAGTTTTAAATCAATCTAAAGTATATATGA
GTAAACTTGGTCTGACAGTTACCAATGCTTAATCAGTGAGGCACCTATCTCAGCGATCTGTCTATTTCGT
TCATCCATAGTTGCCTGACTCCCCGTCGTGTAGATAACTACGATACGGGAGGGCTTACCATCTGGCCCCA
GTGCTGCAATGATACCGCGAGACCCACGCTCACCGGCTCCAGATTTATCAGCAATAAACCAGCCAGCCGG
AAGGGCCGAGCGCAGAAGTGGTCCTGCAACTTTATCCGCCTCCATCCAGTCTATTAATTGTTGCCGGGAA
GCTAGAGTAAGTAGTTCGCCAGTTAATAGTTTGCGCAACGTTGTTGCCATTGCTACAGGCATCGTGGTGT
CACGCTCGTCGTTTGGTATGGCTTCATTCAGCTCCGGTTCCCAACGATCAAGGCGAGTTACATGATCCCC
CATGTTGTGCAAAAAAGCGGTTAGCTCCTTCGGTCCTCCGATCGTTGTCAGAAGTAAGTTGGCCGCAGTG
TTATCACTCATGGTTATGGCAGCACTGCATAATTCTCTTACTGTCATGCCATCCGTAAGATGCTTTTCTG
TGACTGGTGAGTACTCAACCAAGTCATTCTGAGAATAGTGTATGCGGCTACCGAGTTGCTCTTGCCCGGC
GTCAATACGGGATAATACCGCGCCACATAGCAGAACTTTAAAAGTGCTCATCATTGGAAAACGTTCTTCG
GGGCGAAAACTCTCAAGGATCTTACCGCTGTTGAGATCCAGTTCGATGTAACCCACTCGTGCACCCAACT
GATCTTCAGCATCTTTTACTTTCACCAGCGTTTCTGGGTGAGCAAAAACAGGAAGGCAAAATGCCGCAAA
AAAGGGAATAAGGGCGACACGGAAATGTTGAATACTCATACTCTTCCTTTTTCAATATTATTGAAGCATT
TATCAGGGTTATTGTCTCATGAGCGGATACATATTTGAATGTATTTAGAAAAATAAACAAATAGGGGTTC
CGCGCACATTTCCCCGAAAAGTGCCACCTGACGTCTAAGAAACCATTATTATCATGACATTAACCTATAA
AAATAGGCGTATCACGAGGCCCTTTCGTCTCGCGCGTTTCGGTGATGACGGTGAAAACCTCTGACACATG
CAGCTCCCGGAGACGGTCACAGCTTGTCTGTAAGCGGATGCCGGGAGCAGACAAGCCCGTCAGGGCGCGT
CAGCGGGTGTTGGCGGGTGTCGGGGCTGGCTTAACTATGCGGCATCAGAGCAGATTGTACTGAGAGTGCA
CCATATGGACATATTGTCGTTAGAACGCGGCTACAATTAATACATAACCTTATGTATCATACACATACGA
TTTAGGTGACACTATA
Features (pLannotate 1.2.2; 13 found; start..end, strand, type, name):
     63..740     +  CDS            mEos3.2: improved monomeric variant of green-to-red photoswitchable fluorescent protein EosFP (Zhang et al., 2012)
    761..948     +  terminator     ADH1 terminator: S. cerevisiae ADH1; transcription terminator for the S. cerevisiae alcohol dehydrogenase 1 (ADH1) gene
   1023..1366    +  promoter       TEF promoter: Ashbya gossypii TEF promoter
   1367..2176    +  CDS            KanR: aminoglycoside phosphotransferase; aph(3')-Ia; confers resistance to kanamycin
   2182..2379    +  terminator     TEF terminator: Ashbya gossypii TEF terminator
   2484..2502    -  promoter       T7 promoter: promoter for bacteriophage T7 RNA polymerase
   2524..2577    -  CDS            lacI (fragment): lac repressor; lacI; The lac repressor binds to the lac operator to inhibit transcription in E. coli. This inhibition can be relieved by adding lactose or isopropyl-β-D-thiogalactopyranoside (IPTG).
   2760..3348    -  rep_origin     ori: high-copy-number ColE1/pMB1/pBR322/pUC origin of replication
   3519..4379    -  CDS            AmpR: β-lactamase; bla; confers resistance to ampicillin, carbenicillin, and related antibiotics
   4380..4484    -  promoter       AmpR promoter: bla
   4579..4614    +  CDS            rop (fragment): Rop protein, which maintains plasmids at low copy number; rop
   4716..4767    +  misc_feature   bom (fragment): basis of mobility region from pBR322
   4830..2       +  promoter       SP6 promoter (across the origin): promoter for bacteriophage SP6 RNA polymerase
