[The description below was written by a language model from this plasmid's Addgene catalogue record and pLannotate feature annotations shown in this document.]
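Description:
pFA6a-mEOS3.2-KanMX6 is a 4,846-nt template plasmid of the pFA6a family, built on the pFA6a-KanMX6 backbone and intended for C-terminal tagging of Schizosaccharomyces pombe genes with the photoconvertible fluorescent protein mEos3.2. It is propagated in E. coli through a high-copy ColE1/pUC-type origin and selected with ampicillin via the bla gene and its native promoter. No yeast replication origin is annotated, which fits its role as a source of an integrating cassette rather than as an episomal expression vector. Short fragments of lacI, rop and the pBR322 bom region are backbone remnants, and SP6 and T7 phage promoters flank the cassette region.

The payload is a two-part module. First comes the 678-bp mEos3.2 coding sequence, an improved monomeric variant of EosFP that switches from green to red emission, followed by the S. cerevisiae ADH1 terminator. No promoter is annotated upstream of the fluorescent protein. This is consistent with the tagging design, in which the tag is fused in frame to the 3' end of a chromosomal gene and expressed from that gene's own promoter. Downstream lies the KanMX6 marker: the aminoglycoside phosphotransferase gene driven by the Ashbya gossypii TEF promoter and closed by the TEF terminator. In yeast, this marker is generally used for G418 selection of integrants. Cassettes of this family are typically amplified by PCR with primers carrying homology to the target locus and integrated by homologous recombination, although the record does not spell out this procedure. The associated publication used super-resolution fluorescence microscopy of live fission yeast to study cytokinesis nodes and contractile rings, an application that suits a photoconvertible tag.
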