Addgene plasmid #87030: pFA6a-mEOS3.2-KanMX6
Purpose: Tag S. pombe genes in C terminal with mEOS3.2
Depositing lab: Julien Berro & Thomas Pollard. Depositing organization: Yale University. Publication: Molecular organization of cytokinesis nodes and contractile rings by super-resolution fluorescence microscopy of live fission yeast. Laplante C, Huang F, Tebbs IR, Bewersdorf J, Pollard TD. Proc Natl Acad Sci U S A. 2016 Oct 4;113(40):E5876-E5885. Epub 2016 Sep 19. 10.1073/pnas.1608252113 PubMed 27647921.
Backbone
  Vector backbone: pFA6a-KanMX6
  Vector type: Bacterial Expression, Yeast Expression
Growth in bacteria
  Bacterial resistance: Ampicillin, 100 μg/mL
  Growth temperature: 37°C
  Growth strain: DH5alpha
  Copy number: Unknown
Gene/Insert
  Gene/Insert name: mEOS3.2
  Insert size (bp): 678
Terms and licenses: Academic/Nonprofit Terms; Industry Terms: Not Available to Industry
How to cite: pFA6a-mEOS3.2-KanMX6 was a gift from Julien Berro & Thomas Pollard (Addgene plasmid # 87030 ; http://n2t.net/addgene:87030 ; RRID:Addgene_87030)
